>Addgene plasmid #77373 | RPS6KA5 gRNA (BRDN0001146427) | addgene full sequence | sequence record 189027 | Addgene Assembled Sequence
CCCGGGTGCAAAGATGGATAAAGTTTTAAACAGAGAGGAATCTTTGCAGCTAATGGACCTTCTAGGTCTT
GAAAGGAGTGGGAATTGGCTCCGGTGCCCGTCAGTGGGCAGAGCGCACATCGCCCACAGTCCCCGAGAAG
TTGGGGGGAGGGGTCGGCAATTGATCCGGTGCCTAGAGAAGGTGGCGCGGGGTAAACTGGGAAAGTGATG
TCGTGTACTGGCTCCGCCTTTTTCCCGAGGGTGGGGGAGAACCGTATATAAGTGCAGTAGTCGCCGTGAA
CGTTCTTTTTCGCAACGGGTTTGCCGCCAGAACACAGGTAAGTGCCGTGTGTGGTTCCCGCGGGCCTGGC
CTCTTTACGGGTTATGGCCCTTGCGTGCCTTGAATTACTTCCACCTGGCTGCAGTACGTGATTCTTGATC
CCGAGCTTCGGGTTGGAAGTGGGTGGGAGAGTTCGAGGCCTTGCGCTTAAGGAGCCCCTTCGCCTCGTGC
TTGAGTTGAGGCCTGGCCTGGGCGCTGGGGCCGCCGCGTGCGAATCTGGTGGCACCTTCGCGCCTGTCTC
GCTGCTTTCGATAAGTCTCTAGCCATTTAAAATTTTTGATGACCTGCTGCGACGCTTTTTTTCTGGCAAG
ATAGTCTTGTAAATGCGGGCCAAGATCTGCACACTGGTATTTCGGTTTTTGGGGCCGCGGGCGGCGACGG
GGCCCGTGCGTCCCAGCGCACATGTTCGGCGAGGCGGGGCCTGCGAGCGCGGCCACCGAGAATCGGACGG
GGGTAGTCTCAAGCTGGCCGGCCTGCTCTGGTGCCTGGCCTCGCGCCGCCGTGTATCGCCCCGCCCTGGG
CGGCAAGGCTGGCCCGGTCGGCACCAGTTGCGTGAGCGGAAAGATGGCCGCTTCCCGGCCCTGCTGCAGG
GAGCTCAAAATGGAGGACGCGGCGCTCGGGAGAGCGGGCGGGTGAGTCACCCACACAAAGGAAAAGGGCC
TTTCCGTCCTCAGCCGTCGCTTCATGTGACTCCACGGAGTACCGGGCGCCGTCCAGGCACCTCGATTAGT
TCTCGAGCTTTTGGAGTACGTCGTCTTTAGGTTGGGGGGAGGGGTTTTATGCGATGGAGTTTCCCCACAC
TGAGTGGGTGGAGACTGAAGTTAGGCCAGCTTGGCACTTGATGTAATTCTCCTTGGAATTTGCCCTTTTT
GAGTTTGGATCTTGGTTCATTCTCAAGCCTCAGACAGTGGTTCAAAGTTTTTTTCTTCCATTTCAGGTGT
CGTGACGTACGGCCACCATGACCGAGTACAAGCCCACGGTGCGCCTCGCCACCCGCGACGACGTCCCCAG
GGCCGTACGCACCCTCGCCGCCGCGTTCGCCGACTACCCCGCCACGCGCCACACCGTCGATCCGGACCGC
CACATCGAGCGGGTCACCGAGCTGCAAGAACTCTTCCTCACGCGCGTCGGGCTCGACATCGGCAAGGTGT
GGGTCGCGGACGACGGCGCCGCCGTGGCGGTCTGGACCACGCCGGAGAGCGTCGAAGCGGGGGCGGTGTT
CGCCGAGATCGGCCCGCGCATGGCCGAGTTGAGCGGTTCCCGGCTGGCCGCGCAGCAACAGATGGAAGGC
CTCCTGGCGCCGCACCGGCCCAAGGAGCCCGCGTGGTTCCTGGCCACCGTCGGAGTCTCGCCCGACCACC
AGGGCAAGGGTCTGGGCAGCGCCGTCGTGCTCCCCGGAGTGGAGGCGGCCGAGCGCGCCGGGGTGCCCGC
CTTCCTGGAGACCTCCGCGCCCCGCAACCTCCCCTTCTACGAGCGGCTCGGCTTCACCGTCACCGCCGAC
GTCGAGGTGCCCGAAGGACCGCGCACCTGGTGCATGACCCGCAAGCCCGGTGCCTGAACGCGTTAAGTCG
ACAATCAACCTCTGGATTACAAAATTTGTGAAAGATTGACTGGTATTCTTAACTATGTTGCTCCTTTTAC
GCTATGTGGATACGCTGCTTTAATGCCTTTGTATCATGCTATTGCTTCCCGTATGGCTTTCATTTTCTCC
TCCTTGTATAAATCCTGGTTGCTGTCTCTTTATGAGGAGTTGTGGCCCGTTGTCAGGCAACGTGGCGTGG
TGTGCACTGTGTTTGCTGACGCAACCCCCACTGGTTGGGGCATTGCCACCACCTGTCAGCTCCTTTCCGG
GACTTTCGCTTTCCCCCTCCCTATTGCCACGGCGGAACTCATCGCCGCCTGCCTTGCCCGCTGCTGGACA
GGGGCTCGGCTGTTGGGCACTGACAATTCCGTGGTGTTGTCGGGGAAATCATCGTCCTTTCCTTGGCTGC
TCGCCTGTGTTGCCACCTGGATTCTGCGCGGGACGTCCTTCTGCTACGTCCCTTCGGCCCTCAATCCAGC
GGACCTTCCTTCCCGCGGCCTGCTGCCGGCTCTGCGGCCTCTTCCGCGTCTTCGCCTTCGCCCTCAGACG
AGTCGGATCTCCCTTTGGGCCGCCTCCCCGCGTCGACTTTAAGACCAATGACTTACAAGGCAGCTGTAGA
TCTTAGCCACTTTTTAAAAGAAAAGGGGGGACTGGAAGGGCTAATTCACTCCCAACGAAGACAAGATCTG
CTTTTTGCTTGTACTGGGTCTCTCTGGTTAGACCAGATCTGAGCCTGGGAGCTCTCTGGCTAACTAGGGA
ACCCACTGCTTAAGCCTCAATAAAGCTTGCCTTGAGTGCTTCAAGTAGTGTGTGCCCGTCTGTTGTGTGA
CTCTGGTAACTAGAGATCCCTCAGACCCTTTTAGTCAGTGTGGAAAATCTCTAGCAGTACGTATAGTAGT
TCATGTCATCTTATTATTCAGTATTTATAACTTGCAAAGAAATGAATATCAGAGAGTGAGAGGAACTTGT
TTATTGCAGCTTATAATGGTTACAAATAAAGCAATAGCATCACAAATTTCACAAATAAAGCATTTTTTTC
ACTGCATTCTAGTTGTGGTTTGTCCAAACTCATCAATGTATCTTATCATGTCTGGCTCTAGCTATCCCGC
CCCTAACTCCGCCCATCCCGCCCCTAACTCCGCCCAGTTCCGCCCATTCTCCGCCCCATGGCTGACTAAT
TTTTTTTATTTATGCAGAGGCCGAGGCCGCCTCGGCCTCTGAGCTATTCCAGAAGTAGTGAGGAGGCTTT
TTTGGAGGCCTAGGGACGTACCCAATTCGCCCTATAGTGAGTCGTATTACGCGCGCTCACTGGCCGTCGT
TTTACAACGTCGTGACTGGGAAAACCCTGGCGTTACCCAACTTAATCGCCTTGCAGCACATCCCCCTTTC
GCCAGCTGGCGTAATAGCGAAGAGGCCCGCACCGATCGCCCTTCCCAACAGTTGCGCAGCCTGAATGGCG
AATGGG
[124 nt withheld, positions 3367-3490]
C
[91 nt withheld, positions 3492-3582]
A
[49 nt withheld, positions 3584-3632]
CCTTTGACGTTGGAGTCCACGTTCTTT
[37 nt withheld, positions 3660-3696]
ACCCTATCTCGGTCTATTCTTTTGATTTATAAGGGATTTTGCCGATTTCGGCCTATTGGTTAAAAAATGA
GCTGATTTAACAAAAATTTAACGCGAATTTTAACAAAATATTAACGCTTACAATTTAGGTGGCACTTTTC
GGGGAAATGTGCGCGGAACCCCTATTTGTTTATTTTTCTAAATACATTCAAATATGTATCCGCTCATGAG
ACAATAACCCTGATAAATGCTTCAATAATATTGAAAAAGGAAGAGTATGAGTATTCAACATTTCCGTGTC
GCCCTTATTCCCTTTTTTGCGGCATTTTGCCTTCCTGTTTTTGCTCACCCAGAAACGCTGGTGAAAGTAA
AAGATGCTGAAGATCAGTTGGGTGCACGAGTGGGTTACATCGAACTGGATCTCAACAGCGGTAAGATCCT
TGAGAGTTTTCGCCCCGAAGAACGTTTTCCAATGATGAGCACTTTTAAAGTTCTGCTATGTGGCGCGGTA
TTATCCCGTATTGACGCCGGGCAAGAGCAACTCGGTCGCCGCATACACTATTCTCAGAATGACTTGGTTG
AGTACTCACCAGTCACAGAAAAGCATCTTACGGATGGCATGACAGTAAGAGAATTATGCAGTGCTGCCAT
AACCATGAGTGATAACACTGCGGCCAACTTACTTCTGACAACGATCGGAGGACCGAAGGAGCTAACCGCT
TTTTTGCACAACATGGGGGATCATGTAACTCGCCTTGATCGTTGGGAACCGGAGCTGAATGAAGCCATAC
CAAACGACGAGCGTGACACCACGATGCCTGTAGCAATGGCAACAACGTTGCGCAAACTATTAACTGGCGA
ACTACTTACTCTAGCTTCCCGGCAACAATTAATAGACTGGATGGAGGCGGATAAAGTTGCAGGACCACTT
CTGCGCTCGGCCCTTCCGGCTGGCTGGTTTATTGCTGATAAATCTGGAGCCGGTGAGCGTGGGTCTCGCG
GTATCATTGCAGCACTGGGGCCAGATGGTAAGCCCTCCCGTATCGTAGTTATCTACACGACGGGGAGTCA
GGCAACTATGGATGAACGAAATAGACAGATCGCTGAGATAGGTGCCTCACTGATTAAGCATTGGTAACTG
TCAGACCAAGTTTACTCATATATACTTTAGATTGATTTAAAACTTCATTTTTAATTTAAAAGGATCTAGG
TGAAGATCCTTTTTGATAATCTCATGACCAAAATCCCTTAACGTGAGTTTTCGTTCCACTGAGCGTCAGA
CCCCGTAGAAAAGATCAAAGGATCTTCTTGAGATCCTTTTTTTCTGCGCGTAATCTGCTGCTTGCAAACA
AAAAAACCACCGCTACCAGCGGTGGTTTGTTTGCCGGATCAAGAGCTACCAACTCTTTTTCCGAAGGTAA
CTGGCTTCAGCAGAGCGCAGATACCAAATACTGTTCTTCTAGTGTAGCCGTAGTTAGGCCACCACTTCAA
GAACTCTGTAGCACCGCCTACATACCTCGCTCTGCTAATCCTGTTACCAGTGGCTGCTGCCAGTGGCGAT
AAGTCGTGTCTTACCGGGTTGGACTCAAGACGATAGTTACCGGATAAGGCGCAGCGGTCGGGCTGAACGG
GGGGTTCGTGCACACAGCCCAGCTTGGAGCGAACGACCTACACCGAACTGAGATACCTACAGCGTGAGCT
ATGAGAAAGCGCCACGCTTCCCGAAGGGAGAAAGGCGGACAGGTATCCGGTAAGCGGCAGGGTCGGAACA
GGAGAGCGCACGAGGGAGCTTCCAGGGGGAAACGCCTGGTATCTTTATAGTCCTGTCGGGTTTCGCCACC
TCTGACTTGAGCGTCGATTTTTGTGATGCTCGTCAGGGGGGCGGAGCCTATGGAAAAACGCCAGCAACGC
GGCCTTTTTACGGTTCCTGGCCTTTTGCTGGCCTTTTGCTCACATGTTCTTTCCTGCGTTATCCCCTGAT
TCTGTGGATAACCGTATTACCGCCTTTGAGTGAGCTGATACCGCTCGCCGCAGCCGAACGACCGAGCGCA
GCGAGTCAGTGAGCGAGGAAGCGGAAGAGCGCCCAATACGCAAACCGCCTCTCCCCGCGCGTTGGCCGAT
TCATTAATGCAGCTGGCACGACAGGTTTCCCGACTGGAAAGCGGGCAGTGAGCGCAACGCAATTAATGTG
AGTTAGCTCACTCATTAGGCACCCCAGGCTTTACACTTTATGCTTCCGGCTCGTATGTTGTGTGGAATTG
TGAGCGGATAACAATTTCACACAGGAAACAGCTATGACCATGATTACGCCAAGCGCGCAATTAACCCTCA
CTAAAGGGAACAAAAGCTGGAGCTGCAAGCTTAATGTAGTCTTATGCAATACTCTTGTAGTCTTGCAACA
TGGTAACGATGAGTTAGCAACATGCCTTACAAGGAGAGAAAAAGCACCGTGCATGCCGATTGGTGGAAGT
AAGGTGGTACGATCGTGCCTTATTAGGAAGGCAACAGACGGGTCTGACATGGATTGGACGAACCACTGAA
TTGCCGCATTGCAGAGATATTGTATTTAAGTGCCTAGCTCGATACATAAACGGGTCTCTCTGGTTAGACC
AGATCTGAGCCTGGGAGCTCTCTGGCTAACTAGGGAACCCACTGCTTAAGCCTCAATAAAGCTTGCCTTG
AGTGCTTCAAGTAGTGTGTGCCCGTCTGTTGTGTGACTCTGGTAACTAGAGATCCCTCAGACCCTTTTAG
TCAGTGTGGAAAATCTCTAGCAGTGGCGCCCGAACAGGGACTTGAAAGCGAAAGGGAAACCAGAGGAGCT
CTCTCGACGCAGGACTCGGCTTGCTGAAGCGCGCACGGCAAGAGGCGAGGGGCGGCGACTGGTGAGTACG
CCAAAAATTTTGACTAGCGGAGGCTAGAAGGAGAGAGATGGGTGCGAGAGCGTCAGTATTAAGCGGGGGA
GAATTAGATCGCGATGGGAAAAAATTCGGTTAAGGCCAGGGGGAAAGAAAAAATATAAATTAAAACATAT
AGTATGGGCAAGCAGGGAGCTAGAACGATTCGCAGTTAATCCTGGCCTGTTAGAAACATCAGAAGGCTGT
AGACAAATACTGGGACAGCTACAACCATCCCTTCAGACAGGATCAGAAGAACTTAGATCATTATATAATA
CAGTAGCAACCCTCTATTGTGTGCATCAAAGGATAGAGATAAAAGACACCAAGGAAGCTTTAGACAAGAT
AGAGGAAGAGCAAAACAAAAGTAAGACCACCGCACAGCAAGCGGCCGCTGATCTTCAGACCTGGAGGAGG
AGATATGAGGGACAATTGGAGAAGTGAATTATATAAATATAAAGTAGTAAAAATTGAACCATTAGGAGTA
GCACCCACCAAGGCAAAGAGAAGAGTGGTGCAGAGAGAAAAAAGAGCAGTGGGAATAGGAGCTTTGTTCC
TTGGGTTCTTGGGAGCAGCAGGAAGCACTATGGGCGCAGCGTCAATGACGCTGACGGTACAGGCCAGACA
ATTATTGTCTGGTATAGTGCAGCAGCAGAACAATTTGCTGAGGGCTATTGAGGCGCAACAGCATCTGTTG
CAACTCACAGTCTGGGGCATCAAGCAGCTCCAGGCAAGAATCCTGGCTGTGGAAAGATACCTAAAGGATC
AACAGCTCCTGGGGATTTGGGGTTGCTCTGGAAAACTCATTTGCACCACTGCTGTGCCTTGGAATGCTAG
TTGGAGTAATAAATCTCTGGAACAGATTTGGAATCACACGACCTGGATGGAGTGGGACAGAGAAATTAAC
AATTACACAAGCTTAATACACTCCTTAATTGAAGAATCGCAAAACCAGCAAGAAAAGAATGAACAAGAAT
TATTGGAATTAGATAAATGGGCAAGTTTGTGGAATTGGTTTAACATAACAAATTGGCTGTGGTATATAAA
ATTATTCATAATGATAGTAGGAGGCTTGGTAGGTTTAAGAATAGTTTTTGCTGTACTTTCTATAGTGAAT
AGAGTTAGGCAGGGATATTCACCATTATCGTTTCAGACCCACCTCCCAACCCCGAGGGGACCCAGAGAGG
GCCTATTTCCCATGATTCCTTCATATTTGCATATACGATACAAGGCTGTTAGAGAGATAATTAGAATTAA
TTTGACTGTAAACACAAAGATATTAGTACAAAATACGTGACGTAGAAAGTAATAATTTCTTGGGTAGTTT
GCAGTTTTAAAATTATGTTTTAAAATGGACTATCATATGCTTACCGTAACTTGAAAGTATTTCGATTTCT
TGGCTTTATATATCTTGTGGAAAGGACGAAACACCGCATGCAACTTCACAATATTGGTTTTAGAGCTAGA
AATAGCAAGTTAAAATAAGGCTAGTCCGTTATCAACTTGAAAAAGTGGCACCGAGTCGGTGCTTTTTTAA
GCTTGGCGTAACTAGATCTTGAGACAAATGGCAGTATTCATCCACAATTTTAAAAGAAAAGGGGGGATTG
GGGGGTACAGTGCAGGGGAAAGAATAGTAGACATAATAGCAACAGACATACAAACTAAAGAATTACAAAA
ACAAATTACAAAAATTCAAAATTTTCGGGTTTATTACAGGGACAGCAGAGATCCACTTTGGCGCCGGCTC
GAGGGGG
Features (pLannotate 1.2.2; 29 found; start..end, strand, type, name):
     14..80      +  CDS            small t antigen (fragment): SV40 (simian virus 40) small t antigen
    106..317     +  promoter       EF-1α core promoter: core promoter for human elongation factor EF-1α
    318..1256    +  intron         EF-1α intron A: intron upstream of the start codon of human EF-1α
   1278..1877    +  CDS            PuroR (fragment): puromycin N-acetyltransferase; pac from Streptomyces; confers resistance to puromycin
   1893..2481    +  misc_feature   WPRE: woodchuck hepatitis virus posttranscriptional regulatory element
   2532..2551    +  misc_feature   cPPT/CTS (fragment): central polypurine tract and central termination sequence of HIV-1
   2553..2786    +  LTR            3' LTR (ΔU3): self-inactivating 3' long terminal repeat (LTR) from HIV-1
   2864..2985    +  polyA_signal   SV40 poly(A) signal: SV40 polyadenylation signal
   3025..3160    +  rep_origin     SV40 ori: SV40 origin of replication
   3181..3199    -  promoter       T7 promoter: promoter for bacteriophage T7 RNA polymerase
   3207..3362    +  CDS            lacZα (fragment): LacZα fragment of β-galactosidase; lacZ fragment
   3367..3795    +  rep_origin     f1 ori (sequence partly withheld): f1 bacteriophage origin of replication; arrow indicates direction of (+) strand synthesis
   3848..3952    +  promoter       AmpR promoter: bla
   3953..4813    +  CDS            AmpR: β-lactamase; bla; confers resistance to ampicillin, carbenicillin, and related antibiotics
   4984..5572    +  rep_origin     ori: high-copy-number ColE1/pMB1/pBR322/pUC origin of replication
   5755..5847    +  CDS            lacI (fragment): lac repressor; lacI; The lac repressor binds to the lac operator to inhibit transcription in E. coli. This inhibition can be relieved by adding lactose or isopropyl-β-D-thiogalactopyranoside (IPTG).
   5860..5881    +  protein_bind   CAP binding site: CAP binding activates transcription in the presence of cAMP. E. coli catabolite activator protein
   5896..5926    +  promoter       lac promoter: promoter for the E. coli lac operon
   5934..5950    +  protein_bind   lac operator: The lac repressor binds to the lac operator to inhibit transcription in E. coli. This inhibition can be relieved by adding lactose or isopropyl-β-D-thiogalactopyranoside (IPTG). lac repressor encoded by lacI
   5995..6013    +  promoter       T3 promoter: promoter for bacteriophage T3 RNA polymerase
   6041..6267    +  promoter       RSV promoter: Rous sarcoma virus enhancer/promoter
   6268..6448    +  LTR            5' LTR (truncated): truncated 5' long terminal repeat (LTR) from HIV-1
   6495..6620    +  misc_feature   HIV-1 Ψ: packaging signal of human immunodeficiency virus type 1
   6604..6967    +  CDS            HIV-1 gag (fragment): gag protein from human immunodeficiency virus 1; gag
   7113..7346    +  misc_feature   RRE: The Rev response element (RRE) of HIV-1 allows for Rev-dependent mRNA export from the nucleus to the cytoplasm.
   7723..7749    +  CDS            Rev (fragment): human immunodeficiency virus 1 (HIV-1) Rev protein; rev; enhances nuclear export of unspliced and incompletely spliced viral mRNAs
   7753..7993    +  promoter       U6 promoter: RNA polymerase III promoter for human U6 snRNA
   8023..8098    +  misc_RNA       gRNA scaffold: guide RNA scaffold for the Streptococcus pyogenes CRISPR/Cas9 system
   8154..8271    +  misc_feature   cPPT/CTS: central polypurine tract and central termination sequence of HIV-1
