[The description below was written by a language model from this plasmid's Addgene catalogue record and pLannotate feature annotations shown in this document.]
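Description:
RPS6KA5 gRNA (BRDN0001146427) is a third-generation lentiviral guide RNA plasmid built on the lentiGuide-Puro backbone and designed to target human RPS6KA5 (also known as MSK1). It is maintained in E. coli as a high-copy plasmid through a ColE1/pUC-type origin with ampicillin selection from the β-lactamase gene. The annotated backbone also carries an f1 origin, an SV40 origin and poly(A) signal, and remnants of lac and T7/T3 cloning-vector sequences.

The lentiviral transfer cassette begins with an RSV promoter fused to a truncated HIV-1 5' LTR, which makes genomic RNA production in packaging cells independent of Tat. This is followed by the Ψ packaging signal with a partial gag fragment, then the Rev response element for nuclear export of the unspliced RNA. A cPPT/CTS element downstream of the guide cassette aids nuclear import. The human U6 RNA polymerase III promoter drives the RPS6KA5-specific spacer joined to the Streptococcus pyogenes Cas9 guide scaffold. Downstream, the EF-1α core promoter with its intron A expresses puromycin N-acetyltransferase, allowing selection of transduced mammalian cells. A WPRE boosts transcript expression, and the cassette ends in a self-inactivating ΔU3 3' LTR.

The plasmid does not encode Cas9, so it must be used with a separate Cas9 vector or in cells that already express Cas9. The guide was designed against two RPS6KA5 reference transcripts and belongs to a human kinome gRNA collection, developed in connection with work on optimised sgRNA design. It is suited to CRISPR knockout of this kinase in human cells.
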