Addgene plasmid #77373: RPS6KA5 gRNA (BRDN0001146427)
Purpose: 3rd generation lentiviral gRNA plasmid targeting human RPS6KA5
Depositing lab: John Doench & David Root. Depositing organization: Broad Institute. Publication: Optimized sgRNA design to maximize activity and minimize off-target effects of CRISPR-Cas9. Doench JG, Fusi N, Sullender M, Hegde M, Vaimberg EW, Donovan KF, Smith I, Tothova Z, Wilen C, Orchard R, Virgin HW, Listgarten J, Root DE. Nat Biotechnol. 2016 Jan 18. doi: 10.1038/nbt.3437. PubMed 26780180.
Backbone
  Vector backbone: lentiGuide-Puro
  Backbone manufacturer: Zhang Lab (Addgene plasmid # 52963)
  Vector type: Mammalian Expression, Lentiviral, CRISPR
  Selectable markers: Puromycin
Growth in bacteria
  Bacterial resistance: Ampicillin, 100 μg/mL
  Growth temperature: 37°C
  Growth strain: DH5alpha
  Copy number: High Copy
Gene/Insert
  Gene/Insert name: RPS6KA5 (alt names: RPS6KA5; NM_004755.2)
  gRNA/shRNA sequence: CATGCAACTTCACAATATTG
  Species: H. sapiens (human)
  Entrez Gene: RPS6KA5 (a.k.a. MSK1, MSPK1, RLPK)
  Promoter: hU6
  Cloning method: Unknown
  Sequencing primers: 5′ U6-F; 3′ pS2-R
Terms and licenses: Academic/Nonprofit Terms; Industry Terms: Not Available to Industry
Depositor comments: The gRNA was designed to target the following Genbank reference sequence(s): NM_004755.2,NM_182398.1. Note that this plasmid does NOT contain Cas9. It should be used in conjunction with lentiCas9-Blast (Addgene #52962) or otherwise with cell lines already expressing Cas9. Browse the full kinome gRNA library at http://www.addgene.org/pooled-library/broadgpp-human-kinome/ or visit http://www.broadinstitute.org/rnai/public/ for detailed protocols and information.
How to cite: RPS6KA5 gRNA (BRDN0001146427) was a gift from John Doench & David Root (Addgene plasmid # 77373 ; http://n2t.net/addgene:77373 ; RRID:Addgene_77373)
