>Addgene plasmid #77373 | RPS6KA5 gRNA (BRDN0001146427) | depositor partial sequence | sequence record 144833 | Target Sequence
CATGCAACTTCACAATATTG
