>Addgene plasmid #77373 | RPS6KA5 gRNA (BRDN0001146427) | addgene partial sequence | sequence record 151800 | hU6-F 5'-GAGGGCCTATTTCCCATGATT-3'
ATTAGAATTAATTTGACTGTAAACACAAAGATATTAGTACAAAATACGTGACGTAGAAAGTAATAATTTC
TTGGGTAGTTTGCAGTTTTAAAATTATGTTTTAAAATGGACTATCATATGCTTACCGTAACTTGAAAGTA
TTTCGATTTCTTGGCTTTATATATCTTGTGGAAAGGACGAAACACCGCATGCAACTTCACAATATTGGTT
TTAGAGCTAGAAATAGCAAGTTAAAATAAGGCTAGTCCGTTATCAACTTGAAAAAGTGGCACCGAGTCGG
TGCTTTTTTAAGCTTGGCGTAACTAGATCTTGAGACAAATGGCAGTATTCATCCACAATTTTAAAAGAAA
AGGGGGGATTGGGGGGTACAGTGCAGGGGAAAGAATAGTAGACATAATAGCAACAGACATACAAACTAAA
GAATTACAAAAACAAATTACAAAAATTCAAAATTTTCGGGTTTATTACAGGGACAGCAGAGATCCACTTT
GGCGCCGGCTCGAGGGGGCCCGGGTGCAAAGATGGATAAAGTTTTAAACAGAGAGGAATCTTTGCAGCTA
ATGGACCTTCTAGGTCTTGAAAGGAGTGGGAATTGGCTCCGGTGCCCGTCAGTGGGCAGAGCGCACATCG
CCCACAGTCCCCGAGAAGTTGGGGGGAGGGGTCGGCAATTGATCCGGTGCCTAGAGAAGGTGGCGCGGGG
TAAACTGGGAAAGTGATGTCGTGTACTGGCTCCGCCTTT
